>Addgene plasmid #213037 | pαH-S-RRAR/XBB.1.16 | addgene full sequence | sequence record 423206 | Addgene NGS Result
GGTCGACATTGATTATTGACTAGTTATTAATAGTAATCAATTACGGGGTCATTAGTTCATAGCCCATATA
TGGAGTTCCGCGTTACATAACTTACGGTAAATGGCCCGCCTGGCTGACCGCCCAACGACCCCCGCCCATT
GACGTCAATAATGACGTATGTTCCCATAGTAACGCCAATAGGGACTTTCCATTGACGTCAATGGGTGGAG
TATTTACGGTAAACTGCCCACTTGGCAGTACATCAAGTGTATCATATGCCAAGTACGCCCCCTATTGACG
TCAATGACGGTAAATGGCCCGCCTGGCATTATGCCCAGTACATGACCTTATGGGACTTTCCTACTTGGCA
GTACATCTACGTATTAGTCATCGCTATTACCATGGTCGAGGTGAGCCCCACGTTCTGCTTCACTCTCCCC
ATCTCCCCCCCCTCCCCACCCCCAATTTTGTATTTATTTATTTTTTAATTATTTTGTGCAGCGATGGGGG
CGGGGGGGGGGGGGGSGCGCGCCAGGCGGGGCGGGGCGGGGCGAGGGGCGGGGCGGGGCGAGGCGGAGAG
GTGCGGCGGCAGCCAATCAGAGCGGCGCGCTCCGAAAGTTTCCTTTTATGGCGAGGCGGCGGCGGCGGCG
GCCCTATAAAAAGCGAAGCGCGCGGCGGGCGGGAGTCGCTGCGCGCTGCCTTCGCCCCGTGCCCCGCTCC
GCCGCCGCCTCGCGCCGCCCGCCCCGGCTCTGACTGACCGCGTTACTCCCACAGGTGAGCGGGCGGGACG
GCCCTTCTCCTCCGGGCTGTAATTAGCGCTTGGTTTAATGACGGCTTGTTTCTTTTCTGTGGCTGCGTGA
AAGCCTTGAGGGGCTCCGGGAGGGCCCTTTGTGCGGGGGGAGCGGCTCGGGGGGTGCGTGCGTGTGTGTG
TGCGTGGGGAGCGCCGCGTGCGGCTCCGCGCTGCCCGGCGGCTGTGAGCGCTGCGGGCGCGGCGCGGGGC
TTTGTGCGCTCCGCAGTGTGCGCGAGGGGAGCGCGGCCGGGGGCGGTGCCCCGCGGTGCGGGGGGGGCTG
CGAGGGGAACAAAGGCTGCGTGCGGGGTGTGTGCGTGGGGGGGTGAGCAGGGGGTGTGGGCGCGTCGGTC
GGGCTGCAACCCCCCCTGCACCCCCCTCCCCGAGTTGCTGAGCACGGCCCGGCTTCGGGTGCGGGGCTCC
GTACGGGGCGTGGCGCGGGGCTCGCCGTGCCGGGCGGGGGGTGGCGGCAGGTGGGGGTGCCGGGCGGGGC
GGGGCCGCCTCGGGCCGGGGAGGGCTCGGGGGAGGGGCGCGGCGGCCCCCGGAGCGCCGGCGGCTGTCGA
GGCGCGGCGAGCCGCAGCCATTGCCTTTTATGGTAATCGTGCGAGAGGGCGCAGGGACTTCCTTTGTCCC
AAATCTGTGCGGAGCCGAAATCTGGGAGGCGCCGCCGCACCCCCTCTAGCGGGCGCGGGGCGAAGCGGTG
CGGCGCCGGCAGGAAGGAAATGGGCGGGGAGGGCCTTCGTGCGTCGCCGCGCCGCCGTCCCCTTCTCCCT
CTCCAGCCTCGGGGCTGTCCGCGGGGGGACGGCTGCCTTCGGGGGGGACGGGGCAGGGCGGGGTTCGGCT
TCTGGCGTGTGACCGGCGGCTCTAGCGCCTCTGCTAACCATGTTCATGCCTTCTTCTTTTTCCTACAGCT
CCTGGGCAACGTGCTGGTTGTTGTGCTGTCTCATCATTTTGGCAAAGAATTGCGGCCGTCTCAGGCCGAG
TTCGGTACCGCCACCATGTTCGTGTTCCTGGTGCTCCTGCCTCTGGTGAGCAGCCAGTGCGTGAACCTGA
TCACCCGAACCCAGTCCTACACCAACAGCTTTACACGGGGCGTGTACTACCCTGACAAGGTGTTCAGATC
TAGCGTCCTGCACAGCACTCAGGACCTCTTCCTGCCGTTCTTCAGCAACGTGACATGGTTCCACGCCATC
CACGTGAGCGGCACAAACGGAACCAAGCGGTTTGATAACCCCGCCCTGCCATTCAATGATGGAGTTTACT
TCGCCAGTACCGAGAAGAGTAACATCATCCGGGGCTGGATCTTCGGCACCACCCTGGATAGCAAAACACA
GAGCCTCCTGATCGTGAACAATGCCACGAACGTCGTGATCAAGGTGTGCGAGTTCCAGTTTTGCAATGAT
CCTTTCCTGGACGTGTACCAGAAGAACAACAAGAGCTGGATGGAAAGCGAGTTCAGAGTCTACAGCAGCG
CCAACAACTGCACATTCGAGTACGTCTCTCAGCCTTTTCTGATGGACCTTGTGGGGAAAGAAGGCAACTT
CAAGAACCTGAGAGAATTCGTGTTCAAGAACATCGACGGCTACTTCAAAATCTACTCCAAGCACACACCC
ATCAACCTGGAGCGGGACCTCCCTCAGGGCTTCAGCGCCCTGGAACCCCTGGTCGACCTGCCCATAGGCA
TCAACATAACGCGGTTCCAAACCCTGCTGGCCCTGCATAGATCCTACCTGACTCCTGTGGACAGCAGCAG
CGGATGGACCGCCGGAGCTGCAGCCTACTATGTGGGCTACCTGCAACCTAGAACCTTCCTGCTGAAGTAC
AACGAGAACGGCACAATCACAGACGCCGTCGACTGCGCCCTGGACCCTCTCTCTGAGACAAAGTGCACCC
TGAAGTCCTTCACCGTGGAAAAGGGCATCTACCAGACCAGCAACTTCCGGGTGCAGCCTACAGAGAGCAT
CGTGCGATTTCCAAACATTACCAACCTCTGCCCCTTCCACGAGGTGTTTAACGCCACAACATTTGCCTCC
GTTTACGCCTGGAATAGAAAGAGAATCAGCAATTGTGTGGCCGACTACTCCGTGATCTATAACTTCGCCC
CTTTCTTCGCCTTCAAGTGCTACGGCGTTTCCCCAACAAAGCTGAATGACCTGTGCTTCACCAACGTGTA
CGCCGACTCCTTCGTAATTAGAGGCAATGAGGTGTCCCAGATCGCACCAGGCCAGACCGGTAACATCGCT
GACTACAACTATAAGCTGCCTGATGATTTTACAGGCTGCGTGATCGCCTGGAACTCCAACAAGCTGGATA
GCAAGCCTAGCGGCAACTACAACTACCTGTACCGGCTGTTTCGCAAGTCTAAGCTGAAACCTTTCGAGAG
AGACATCTCCACAGAGATCTACCAGGCCGGTAACAGGCCTTGTAACGGGGTGGCCGGCCCCAACTGTTAC
TCCCCTCTGCAAAGCTACGGCTTCCGGCCTACCTATGGAGTCGGCCACCAGCCATACCGGGTGGTCGTGC
TGTCCTTCGAGTTACTCCACGCCCCCGCCACCGTCTGCGGTCCTAAGAAGTCCACCAATCTGGTTAAGAA
CAAATGCGTGAACTTCAACTTCAACGGCCTGACCGGGACCGGCGTGCTGACCGAAAGCAACAAAAAGTTC
CTCCCCTTCCAGCAGTTCGGCCGTGATATCGCTGACACCACAGATGCCGTCAGAGATCCACAGACCCTGG
AAATCCTGGATATTACACCCTGCTCCTTCGGAGGAGTTTCTGTGATCACCCCCGGGACCAATACCAGCAA
CCAGGTGGCTGTGCTGTACCAAGGTGTTAACTGCACCGAGGTTCCTGTGGCCATCCACGCCGATCAGCTG
ACACCTACTTGGAGAGTGTACTCCACTGGCTCCAATGTGTTCCAGACCAGGGCCGGATGTCTGATCGGCG
CCGAGTACGTGAATAACAGTTACGAGTGCGACATCCCTATCGGCGCCGGCATCTGTGCCAGCTACCAGAC
CCAGACAAAGAGCCATAGACGGGCTAGATCTGTAGCTAGCCAGAGCATCATCGCCTACACCATGAGCCTG
GGCGCAGAGAACAGCGTGGCCTATTCCAACAACTCTATCGCCATTCCCACCAACTTTACAATTAGCGTCA
CAACAGAGATCCTGCCCGTGAGCATGACCAAGACCAGCGTGGACTGTACAATGTACATCTGTGGCGACAG
CACTGAATGCAGCAACCTGCTGCTGCAATACGGCTCCTTTTGCACCCAACTGAAGCGGGCGCTGACCGGA
ATCGCCGTGGAACAGGACAAAAATACCCAGGAGGTGTTCGCCCAAGTGAAGCAGATCTACAAGACCCCAC
CTATCAAGTACTTCGGCGGCTTTAACTTTAGCCAGATTCTCCCTGATCCTTCTAAGCCTAGCAAGCGGAG
CTTTATCGAGGATCTGCTGTTCAACAAGGTCACCCTGGCCGATGCCGGCTTTATCAAACAGTATGGCGAT
TGTCTGGGCGACATAGCCGCCAGAGATCTGATCTGCGCCCAGAAATTCAACGGCCTGACAGTTCTCCCAC
CTCTGCTGACCGACGAGATGATCGCTCAGTACACCTCTGCCCTGCTGGCTGGCACCATCACATCTGGGTG
GACATTTGGCGCCGGCGCCGCCCTGCAGATCCCCTTTGCCATGCAGATGGCCTATAGATTCAACGGAATC
GGCGTGACCCAGAACGTGCTGTATGAAAACCAGAAGCTGATCGCTAACCAGTTCAATTCTGCCATCGGCA
AGATCCAGGACTCCCTCTCCTCTACCGCCAGCGCCCTGGGCAAACTGCAGGACGTGGTGAATCACAACGC
CCAAGCCCTGAACACCCTGGTGAAGCAGCTCAGCAGCAAGTTTGGCGCCATCAGCTCTGTGCTGAACGAT
ATCCTGTCTAGACTGGACAAGGTGGAAGCCGAAGTCCAGATCGATAGACTGATCACAGGCAGACTGCAGT
CCCTGCAAACCTACGTGACCCAACAGCTGATCAGGGCCGCTGAAATAAGAGCCAGCGCCAATCTCGCCGC
TACCAAGATGTCCGAGTGTGTGCTGGGACAGTCTAAACGCGTTGACTTCTGCGGCAAAGGCTATCACCTG
ATGAGCTTCCCCCAGAGCGCGCCGCACGGCGTGGTGTTCCTGCATGTGACATACGTGCCTGCCCAAGAGA
AGAATTTCACAACCGCCCCTGCCATCTGCCACGACGGCAAGGCCCACTTCCCAAGAGAGGGCGTTTTCGT
TTCCAATGGCACACACTGGTTCGTGACACAAAGAAACTTCTACGAACCCCAGATTATCACCACCGACAAC
ACCTTCGTGAGTGGCAATTGTGACGTGGTCATCGGAATCGTGAACAACACAGTGTACGACCCTCTGCAAC
CTGAGCTGGACTCTTTTAAGGAAGAGCTGGACAAGTACTTTAAAAACCACACCAGCCCCGATGTGGACCT
GGGCGACATCAGTGGCATTAACGCCAGCGTGGTGAACATCCAAAAGGAAATCGACAGACTGAACGAGGTG
GCCAAGAACCTGAACGAGTCCCTGATCGACCTGCAGGAGCTCGGCAAATACGAGCAGGGATCCGGATACA
TCCCCGAGGCCCCCAGAGATGGCCAGGCCTACGTGCGGAAGGACGGCGAGTGGGTACTGCTGAGCACATT
CCTGGGCAGATCCCTGGAGGTGCTGTTCCAGGGCCCAGGCCATCACCACCATCACCACCATCATAGCGCC
TGGTCCCACCCCCAGTTCGAGAAGGGCGGCGGTAGTGGAGGGGGCGGATCTGGCGGCTCAGCTTGGAGCC
ACCCCCAGTTCGAAAAGTGATAATGACTCGAGCGATAATTCACTCCTCAGGTGCAGGCTGCCTATCAGAA
GGTGGTGGCTGGTGTGGCCAATGCCCTGGCTCACAAATACCACTGAGATCTTTTTCCCTCTGCCAAAAAT
TATGGGGACATCATGAAGCCCCTTGAGCATCTGACTTCTGGCTAATAAAGGAAATTTATTTTCATTGCAA
TAGTGTGTTGGAATTTTTTGTGTCTCTCACTCGGAAGGACATATGGGAGGGCAAATCATTTAAAACATCA
GAATGAGTATTTGGTTTAGAGTTTGGCAACATATGCCCATATGCTGGCTGCCATGAACAAAGGTTGGCTA
TAAAGAGGTCATCAGTATATGAAACAGCCCCCTGCTGTCCATTCCTTATTCCATAGAAAAGCCTTGACTT
GAGGTTAGATTTTTTTTATATTTTGTTTTGTGTTATTTTTTTCTTTAACATCCCTAAAATTTTCCTTACA
TGTTTTACTAGCCAGATTTTTCCTCCTCTCCTGACTACTCCCAGTCATAGCTGTCCCTCTTCTCTTATGG
AGATCCCTCGACCTGCAGCCCAAGCTTGGCGTAATCATGGTCATAGCTGTTTCCTGTGTGAAATTGTTAT
CCGCTCACAATTCCACACAACATACGAGCCGGAAGCATAAAGTGTAAAGCCTGGGGTGCCTAATGAGTGA
GCTAACTCACATTAATTGCGTTGCGCTCACTGCCCGCTTTCCAGTCGGGAAACCTGTCGTGCCAGCGGAT
CGATCCGCTGCATTAATGAATCGGCCAACGCGCGGGGAGAGGCGGTTTGCGTATTGGGCGCTCTTCCGCT
TCCTCGCTCACTGACTCGCTGCGCTCGGTCGTTCGGCTGCGGCGAGCGGTATCAGCTCACTCAAAGGCGG
TAATACGGTTATCCACAGAATCAGGGGATAACGCAGGAAAGAACATGTGAGCAAAAGGCCAGCAAAAGGC
CAGGAACCGTAAAAAGGCCGCGTTGCTGGCGTTTTTCCATAGGCTCCGCCCCCCTGACGAGCATCACAAA
AATCGACGCTCAAGTCAGAGGTGGCGAAACCCGACAGGACTATAAAGATACCAGGCGTTTCCCCCTGGAA
GCTCCCTCGTGCGCTCTCCTGTTCCGACCCTGCCGCTTACCGGATACCTGTCCGCCTTTCTCCCTTCGGG
AAGCGTGGCGCTTTCTCATAGCTCACGCTGTAGGTATCTCAGTTCGGTGTAGGTCGTTCGCTCCAAGCTG
GGCTGTGTGCACGAACCCCCCGTTCAGCCCGACCGCTGCGCCTTATCCGGTAACTATCGTCTTGAGTCCA
ACCCGGTAAGACACGACTTATCGCCACTGGCAGCAGCCACTGGTAACAGGATTAGCAGAGCGAGGTATGT
AGGCGGTGCTACAGAGTTCTTGAAGTGGTGGCCTAACTACGGCTACACTAGAAGAACAGTATTTGGTATC
TGCGCTCTGCTGAAGCCAGTTACCTTCGGAAAAAGAGTTGGTAGCTCTTGATCCGGCAAACAAACCACCG
CTGGTAGCGGTGGTTTTTTTGTTTGCAAGCAGCAGATTACGCGCAGAAAAAAAGGATCTCAAGAAGATCC
TTTGATCTTTTCTACGGGGTCTGACGCTCAGTGGAACGAAAACTCACGTTAAGGGATTTTGGTCATGAGA
TTATCAAAAAGGATCTTCACCTAGATCCTTTTAAATTAAAAATGAAGTTTTAAATCAATCTAAAGTATAT
ATGAGTAAACTTGGTCTGACAGTTACCAATGCTTAATCAGTGAGGCACCTATCTCAGCGATCTGTCTATT
TCGTTCATCCATAGTTGCCTGACTCCCCGTCGTGTAGATAACTACGATACGGGAGGGCTTACCATCTGGC
CCCAGTGCTGCAATGATACCGCGAGACCCACGCTCACCGGCTCCAGATTTATCAGCAATAAACCAGCCAG
CCGGAAGGGCCGAGCGCAGAAGTGGTCCTGCAACTTTATCCGCCTCCATCCAGTCTATTAATTGTTGCCG
GGAAGCTAGAGTAAGTAGTTCGCCAGTTAATAGTTTGCGCAACGTTGTTGCCATTGCTACAGGCATCGTG
GTGTCACGCTCGTCGTTTGGTATGGCTTCATTCAGCTCCGGTTCCCAACGATCAAGGCGAGTTACATGAT
CCCCCATGTTGTGCAAAAAAGCGGTTAGCTCCTTCGGTCCTCCGATCGTTGTCAGAAGTAAGTTGGCCGC
AGTGTTATCACTCATGGTTATGGCAGCACTGCATAATTCTCTTACTGTCATGCCATCCGTAAGATGCTTT
TCTGTGACTGGTGAGTACTCAACCAAGTCATTCTGAGAATAGTGTATGCGGCGACCGAGTTGCTCTTGCC
CGGCGTCAATACGGGATAATACCGCGCCACATAGCAGAACTTTAAAAGTGCTCATCATTGGAAAACGTTC
TTCGGGGCGAAAACTCTCAAGGATCTTACCGCTGTTGAGATCCAGTTCGATGTAACCCACTCGTGCACCC
AACTGATCTTCAGCATCTTTTACTTTCACCAGCGTTTCTGGGTGAGCAAAAACAGGAAGGCAAAATGCCG
CAAAAAAGGGAATAAGGGCGACACGGAAATGTTGAATACTCATACTCTTCCTTTTTCAATATTATTGAAG
CATTTATCAGGGTTATTGTCTCATGAGCGGATACATATTTGAATGTATTTAGAAAAATAAACAAATAGGG
GTTCCGCGCACATTTCCCCGAAAAGTGCCACCTG
Features (pLannotate 1.2.2; 15 found; start..end, strand, type, name):
      5..384     +  enhancer       CMV enhancer: human cytomegalovirus immediate early enhancer
    386..661     +  promoter       chicken β-actin promoter: No description available
    662..1678    +  intron         chimeric intron: chimera between introns from chicken β-actin and rabbit β-globin
   1676..1753    +  CDS            HBBC_AMMLE (fragment): Experimental evidence at protein level: Swiss-Prot protein existence level 1. Involved in oxygen transport from the lung to the various peripheral tissues. From Ammotragus lervia (Barbary sheep) (Antilope lervia).
   1766..5377    +  CDS            S (fragment): SPIKE_SARS2 - Experimental evidence at protein level: Swiss-Prot protein existence level 1. [Spike glycoprotein]: May down-regulate host tetherin (BST2) by lysosomal degradation, thereby counteracting its antiviral activity. From Severe acute respiratory syndrome coronavirus 2 (2019-nCoV) (SARS-CoV-2).
   5594..5617    +  CDS            Strep-Tag II: peptide that binds Strep-Tactin®, an engineered form of streptavidin
   5639..5713    +  CDS            HBB (fragment): HBB_PONPY - Experimental evidence at transcript level: Swiss-Prot protein existence level 2. Involved in oxygen transport from the lung to the various peripheral tissues. From Pongo pygmaeus (Bornean orangutan).
   5784..5839    +  polyA_signal   β-globin poly(A) signal: rabbit β-globin polyadenylation signal (Gil and Proudfoot, 1987)
   6224..6240    -  protein_bind   lac operator: The lac repressor binds to the lac operator to inhibit transcription in E. coli. This inhibition can be relieved by adding lactose or isopropyl-β-D-thiogalactopyranoside (IPTG). lac repressor encoded by lacI
   6248..6278    -  promoter       lac promoter: promoter for the E. coli lac operon
   6293..6314    -  protein_bind   CAP binding site: CAP binding activates transcription in the presence of cAMP. E. coli catabolite activator protein
   6330..6431    -  CDS            lacI (fragment): LACI_ECOLI - Experimental evidence at protein level: Swiss-Prot protein existence level 1. Repressor of the lactose operon. Binds allolactose as an inducer. From Escherichia coli (strain K12).
   6614..7202    -  rep_origin     ori: high-copy-number ColE1/pMB1/pBR322/pUC origin of replication
   7373..8233    -  CDS            AmpR: β-lactamase; bla; confers resistance to ampicillin, carbenicillin, and related antibiotics
   8234..8338    -  promoter       AmpR promoter: bla
