[The description below was written by a language model from this plasmid's Addgene catalogue record and pLannotate feature annotations shown in this document.]
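Description:
pαH-S-RRAR/XBB.1.16 is a mammalian expression plasmid built on the pαH backbone for producing a soluble SARS-CoV-2 spike ectodomain from the Omicron XBB.1.16 lineage. It is propagated in E. coli as a high-copy plasmid through a ColE1/pUC-type origin and selected with ampicillin via the β-lactamase (AmpR) gene and its own promoter. Remnants of lac regulatory sequence (lac promoter, operator, CAP site and a lacI fragment) also lie in the bacterial backbone. The catalogue gives a total size of 8538 bp, whereas the sequenced record behind the feature table is 8364 nt. The record does not explain this difference.

The insert encodes spike residues 1-1208, lacking the transmembrane and cytoplasmic regions, and carries the XBB.1.16 set of substitutions and deletions across the N-terminal domain, receptor-binding domain and S2. The native RRAR furin cleavage site at positions 682-685 is kept intact rather than mutated, so the S1/S2 junction remains cleavable. The catalogue lists the promoter as CMV. The annotation shows more specifically a CAG-type arrangement, with the CMV immediate-early enhancer, the chicken β-actin promoter and a chimeric β-actin/β-globin intron, and a rabbit β-globin polyadenylation signal downstream. The short haemoglobin "fragments" flanking the coding region are probably β-globin-derived untranslated sequence and not expressed protein.

At the C terminus, the backbone supplies an HRV 3C protease site followed by an 8X His tag and a twin Strep-Tag II, although only one Strep-Tag II copy was picked up by the annotation. These tags allow affinity purification and later tag removal. The associated study addresses spike structure, conformation, antigenicity and receptor recognition in XBB-lineage spikes.
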