Addgene plasmid #213037: pαH-S-RRAR/XBB.1.16
Purpose: Mammalian cell expression of SARS-CoV-2 Spike protein of Omicron.XBB.1.16 with with furin side intact
Depositing lab: Priyamvada Acharya. Depositing organization: Duke University. Publication: SARS-CoV-2 Omicron XBB lineage spike structures, conformations, antigenicity, and receptor recognition. Zhang QE, Lindenberger J, Parsons R, Thakur B, Parks R, Park CS, Huang X, Sammour S, Janowska K, Spence TN, Edwards RJ, Martin M, Williams WB, Gobeil S, Montefiori DC, Korber B, Saunders KO, Haynes BF, Haynes BF, Henderson R, Acharya P. bioRxiv [Preprint]. 2024 Mar 12:2024.02.12.580004. doi: 10.1101/2024.02.12.580004. PubMed 38405707.
Backbone
  Vector backbone: pαH
  Backbone size w/o insert (bp): 4926
  Total vector size (bp): 8538
  Vector type: Mammalian Expression
Growth in bacteria
  Bacterial resistance: Ampicillin, 100 μg/mL
  Growth temperature: 37°C
  Growth strain: DH5alpha
  Copy number: High Copy
Gene/Insert
  Gene/Insert name: s -RRAR.XBB.1.16 (alt name: SARS-CoV 2-Omicron.XBB.1.16 with furin side intact)
  Mutation: Ectodomain (AAs 1-1208); 682-685 furin site RRAR intact; (T19I,Del24/26,A27S,V83A,G142D,Del144,H146Q, E180V, Q183E, V213E,G252V,G339H,R346T,L368I,S371F,S373P,S375F,T376A,D405N,R408S,K417N,N440K, V445P,G446S,F456L,N460K,S477N,K478R,E484A,F486P,F490S,Q498R,N501Y,Y505H,H655Y,N679K,P681H,N764K,D796Y,Q954H,N969K)
  Entrez Gene: S (a.k.a. GU280_gp02, spike glycoprotein)
  Promoter: CMV
  Tag / fusion protein: HRV 3C cleavage site (before tags) 8X His tag 2X Strep-Tag II (C terminal on backbone)
  Cloning method: Unknown
  Sequencing primers: 5′ cctctgctaaccatgttcatgc
Terms and licenses: Academic/Nonprofit Terms; Industry Terms: Not Available to Industry
Depositor comments: A portion of this plasmid was derived from a plasmid made by Jason McLellan;
How to cite: pαH-S-RRAR/XBB.1.16 was a gift from Priyamvada Acharya (Addgene plasmid # 213037 ; http://n2t.net/addgene:213037 ; RRID:Addgene_213037)
